Addgene plasmid #63821: mRFP1-21
Purpose: A member of an RBS library for mRFP1 with different translation rates
Depositing lab: Howard Salis. Depositing organization: Pennsylvania State University. Publication: Efficient search, mapping, and optimization of multi-protein genetic systems in diverse bacteria. Farasat I, Kushwaha M, Collens J, Easterbrook M, Guido M, Salis HM. Mol Syst Biol. 2014 Jun 21;10:731. doi: 10.15252/msb.20134955. PubMed 24952589.
Backbone
  Vector backbone: FTV
  Vector type: Bacterial Expression
Growth in bacteria
  Bacterial resistance: Chloramphenicol, 25 μg/mL
  Growth temperature: 37°C
  Growth strain: DH10B
  Copy number: High Copy
Gene/Insert
  Gene/Insert name: mRFP1
  Species: Synthetic
  Mutation: Codon optimized for E.coli
  Promoter: J23100
  Cloning method: Restriction Enzyme; 5′ cloning site unknown (unknown if destroyed); 3′ cloning site unknown (unknown if destroyed)
  Sequencing primers: 5′ RNAde-BB-3 (tacggacgaccttcaccttc)
Terms and licenses: Academic/Nonprofit Terms; Industry Terms: Not Available to Industry
How to cite: mRFP1-21 was a gift from Howard Salis (Addgene plasmid # 63821 ; http://n2t.net/addgene:63821 ; RRID:Addgene_63821)
