[The description below was written by a language model from this plasmid's Addgene catalogue record and pLannotate feature annotations shown in this document.]
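Description:
mRFP1-21 is a small (about 2.8 kb) bacterial expression plasmid built on the FTV backbone and is one member of a ribosome binding site library in which the same red fluorescent reporter is translated at different rates. It replicates in E. coli from a high-copy ColE1/pUC-type origin and is selected with chloramphenicol through a cat (chloramphenicol acetyltransferase) gene driven by its own cat promoter and followed by the phage lambda t0 terminator. This marker cassette and the origin lie on the opposite strand from the reporter.

The payload is a synthetic mRFP1 coding sequence, codon optimized for E. coli, encoding the monomeric, constitutively fluorescent red protein derived from Discosoma. The catalogue lists the constitutive Anderson-series promoter J23100. The automated annotation instead flags a partial match to the closely related J23119 promoter just upstream, which probably reflects the sequence similarity within this promoter family rather than a different part. Between the promoter and the start of mRFP1 is a short unannotated stretch that presumably carries the 5′ untranslated region and the variant-specific RBS defining this library member, although the record gives neither its sequence nor its translation strength. Downstream of the reporter, a series of terminators (rrnB T1, T7Te and a second rrnB T1) insulates the transcription unit from the rest of the plasmid.

Because transcription is held constant and only the RBS varies across the library, red fluorescence reports the translation initiation rate. This makes the construct useful for characterising or calibrating RBS strength and for mapping how expression levels relate to sequence in engineered bacterial genetic systems.
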