Features (pLannotate 1.2.2; 9 found; start..end, strand, type, name):
     66..90      +  promoter       J23119(SpeI) promoter (fragment): bacterial promoter (Registry of Standard Biological Parts BBa J23119) modified to end with an SpeI site
    143..817     +  CDS            mRFP1: mRFP1 is a basic (constitutively fluorescent) red fluorescent protein published in 2002, derived from Discosoma sp.. It is reported to be a somewhat slowly-maturing monomer with low acid sensitivity.
    865..936     +  terminator     rrnB T1 terminator: transcription terminator T1 from the E. coli rrnB gene
    952..979     +  terminator     T7Te terminator: phage T7 early transcription terminator
   1021..1107    +  terminator     rrnB T1 terminator: Escherichia coli rrnB; transcription terminator T1 from the E. coli rrnB gene
   1272..1860    -  rep_origin     ori: high-copy-number ColE1/pMB1/pBR322/pUC origin of replication
   1949..2043    -  terminator     lambda t0 terminator: transcription terminator from phage lambda
   2067..2723    -  CDS            cat: CAT_ECOLX - Experimental evidence at protein level: Swiss-Prot protein existence level 1. This enzyme is an effector of chloramphenicol resistance in bacteria. From Escherichia coli. This protein is used as a marker in many commonly used cloning vectors, such as pACYC184.
   2724..13      -  promoter       cat promoter (across the origin): promoter of the E. coli cat gene encoding chloramphenicol acetyltransferase
>Addgene plasmid #63821 | mRFP1-21 | depositor full sequence | sequence record 106554 | Full Sequence
TACGTGCCGATCAACGTCTCATTTTCGCCAGATATCCTCGAGCGCGGAATTCCCTAGGGGATCCGTTGAC
GGCTAGCTCAGTCCTAGGTACAGTGCTAGCTTCTAGAAACGACGTCGACGATCACAACTTGAGGTTGTAT
TCATGGCGAGCTCTGAAGACGTTATCAAAGAGTTCATGCGTTTCAAAGTTCGTATGGAAGGTTCCGTTAA
CGGTCACGAGTTCGAAATCGAAGGTGAAGGTGAAGGTCGTCCGTACGAAGGTACCCAGACCGCTAAACTG
AAAGTTACCAAAGGTGGTCCGCTGCCGTTCGCTTGGGACATCCTGTCCCCGCAGTTCCAGTACGGTTCCA
AAGCTTACGTTAAACACCCGGCTGACATCCCGGACTACCTGAAACTGTCCTTCCCGGAAGGTTTCAAATG
GGAACGTGTTATGAACTTCGAAGACGGTGGTGTTGTTACCGTTACCCAGGACTCCTCCCTGCAAGACGGT
GAGTTCATCTACAAAGTTAAACTGCGTGGTACCAACTTCCCGTCCGACGGTCCGGTTATGCAGAAAAAAA
CCATGGGTTGGGAAGCTTCCACCGAACGTATGTACCCGGAAGACGGTGCTCTGAAAGGTGAAATCAAAAT
GCGTCTGAAACTGAAAGACGGTGGTCACTACGACGCTGAAGTTAAAACCACCTACATGGCTAAAAAACCG
GTTCAGCTGCCGGGTGCTTACAAAACCGACATCAAACTGGACATCACCTCCCACAACGAAGACTACACCA
TCGTTGAACAGTACGAACGTGCTGAAGGTCGTCACTCCACCGGTGCTTAATAAGGCCGGCCGTGCTAGTG
TAGATCGCTACTAGAGCCAGGCATCAAATAAAACGAAAGGCTCAGTCGAAAGACTGGGCCTTTCGTTTTA
TCTGTTGTTTGTCGGTGAACGCTCTCTACTAGAGTCACACTGGCTCACCTTCGGGTGGGCCTTTCTGCGT
TTATACAATTGACTAGTCTGCAGAAAAGCGGCCGCGGCATCAAATAAAACGAAAGGCTCAGTCGAAAGAC
TGGGCCTTTCGTTTTATCTGTTGTTTGTCGGTGAACGCTCTCCTGAGTAGGACAAATCCGCCGCCCTAGA
GCATGCGCGTTCGGCTGCGGCGAGCGGTATCAGCTCACTCAAAGGCGGTAATACGGTTATCCACAGAATC
AGGGGATAACGCAGGAAAGAACATGTGAGCAAAAGGCCAGCAAAAGGCCAGGAACCGTAAAAAGGCCGCG
TTGCTGGCGTTTTTCCATAGGCTCCGCCCCCCTGACGAGCATCACAAAAATCGACGCTCAAGTCAGAGGT
GGCGAAACCCGACAGGACTATAAAGATACCAGGCGTTTCCCCCTGGAAGCTCCCTCGTGCGCTCTCCTGT
TCCGACCCTGCCGCTTACCGGATACCTGTCCGCCTTTCTCCCTTCGGGAAGCGTGGCGCTTTCTCATAGC
TCACGCTGTAGGTATCTCAGTTCGGTGTAGGTCGTTCGCTCCAAGCTGGGCTGTGTGCACGAACCCCCCG
TTCAGCCCGACCGCTGCGCCTTATCCGGTAACTATCGTCTTGAGTCCAACCCGGTAAGACACGACTTATC
GCCACTGGCAGCAGCCACTGGTAACAGGATTAGCAGAGCGAGGTATGTAGGCGGTGCTACAGAGTTCTTG
AAGTGGTGGCCTAACTACGGCTACACTAGAAGGACAGTATTTGGTATCTGCGCTCTGCTGAAGCCAGTTA
CCTTCGGAAAAAGAGTTGGTAGCTCTTGATCCGGCAAACAAACCACCGCTGGTAGCGGTGGTTTTTTTGT
TTGCAAGCAGCAGATTACGCGCAGAAAAAAAGGATCTCAAGAAGATCCTTTGATCTTTTCTACGGGGTCT
GACGCTCAGTGGAACGAAAACTCACGTTAAGGGATTTTGGTCATGCCCGGGTGCTTGGATTCTCACCAAT
AAAAAACGCCCGGCGGCAACCGAGCGTTCTGAACAAATCCAGATGGAGTTCTGAGGTCATTACTGGATCT
ATCAACAGGAGTCCAAGCGGTACCGATATCAAATTACGCCCCGCCCTGCCACTCATCGCAGTACTGTTGT
AATTCATTAAGCATTCTGCCGACATGGAAGCCATCACAAACGGCATGATGAACCTGAATCGCCAGCGGCA
TCAGCACCTTGTCGCCTTGCGTATAATATTTGCCCATGGTGAAAACGGGGGCGAAGAAGTTGTCCATATT
GGCCACGTTTAAATCAAAACTGGTGAAACTCACCCAGGGATTGGCTGAGACGAAAAACATATTCTCAATA
AACCCTTTAGGGAAATAGGCCAGGTTTTCACCGTAACACGCCACATCTTGCGAATATATGTGTAGAAACT
GCCGGAAATCGTCGTGGTATTCACTCCAGAGCGATGAAAACGTTTCAGTTTGCTCATGGAAAACGGTGTA
ACAAGGGTGAACACTATCCCATATCACCAGCTCACCGTCTTTCATTGCCATACGAAATTCCGGATGAGCA
TTCATCAGGCGGGCAAGAATGTGAATAAAGGCCGGATAAAACTTGTGCTTATTTTTCTTTACGGTCTTTA
AAAAGGCCGTAATATCCAGCTGAACGGTCTGGTTATAGGTACATTGAGCAACTGACTGAAATGCCTCAAA
ATGTTCTTTACGATGCCATTGGGATATATCAACGGTGGTATATCCAGTGATTTTTTTCTCCATTTTAGCT
TCCTTAGCTCCTGAAAATCTCGATAACTCAAAAAATACGCCCGGTAGTGATCTTATTTCATTATGGTGAA
AGTTGGAACCTCT
