>Addgene plasmid #63821 | mRFP1-21 | addgene partial sequence | sequence record 108505 | jkRFP-F 5'-tggtcactacgacgctgaag-3'
CCGACATCAAACTGGACATCACCTCCCACAACGAAGACTACACCATCGTTGAACAGTACGAACGTGCTGA
AGGTCGTCACTCCACCGGTGCTTAATAAGGCCGGCCGTGCTAGTGTAGATCGCTACTAGAGCCAGGCATC
AAATAAAACGAAAGGCTCAGTCGAAAGACTGGGCCTTTCGTTTTATCTGTTGTTTGTCGGTGAACGCTCT
CTACTAGAGTCACACTGGCTCACCTTCGGGTGGGCCTTTCTGCGTTTATACAATTGACTAGTCCAACTGC
AGAAAAGCGGCCGCGGCATCAAATAAAACGAAAGGCTCAGTCGAAAGACTGGGCCTTTCGTTTTATCTGT
TGTTTGTCGGTGAACGCTCTCCTGAGTAGGACAAATCCGCCGCCCTAGAGCATGCGCGTTCGGCTGCGGC
GAGCGGTATCAGCTCACTCAAAGGCGGTAATACGGTTATCCACAGAATCAGGGGATAACGCAGGAAAGAA
CATGTGAGCAAAAGGCCAGCAAAAGGCCAGGAACCGTAAAAAGGCCGCGTTGCTGGCGTTTTTCCATAGG
CTCCGCCCCCCTGACGAGCATCACAAAAATCGACGCTCAAGTCAGAGGTGGCGAAACCCGACAGGACTAT
AAAGATACCAGGCGTTTCCCCCTGGAAGCTCCCTCGTGCGCTCTCCTGTTCCGACCCTGCCGCTTACCGG
ATACCTGTCCGCCTTTCTCCCTTCGGGAAGCGTGGCGCTTTCTCATAGCTCACGCTGTAGGTATCTCAGT
TCGGTGTAGGTCGTTCGCT
