>Addgene plasmid #63821 | mRFP1-21 | addgene partial sequence | sequence record 108506 | jkRFP-R 5'-gctttggaaccgtactggaa-3'
TTTGGTAACTTTCAGTTTAGCGGTCTGGGTACCTTCGTACGGACGACCTTCACCTTCACCTTCGATTTCG
AACTCGTGACCGTTAACGGAACCTTCCATACGAACTTTGAAACGCATGAACTCTTTGATAACGTCTTCAG
AGCTCGCCATGAATACAACCTCAAGTTGTGATCGTCGACGTCGTTTCTAGAAGCTAGCACTGTACCTAGG
ACTGAGCTAGCCGTCAACGGATCCCCTAGGGAATTCCGCGCTCGAGGATATCTGGCGAAAATGAGACGTT
GATCGGCACGTAAGAGGTTCCAACTTTCACCATAATGAAATAAGATCACTACCGGGCGTATTTTTTGAGT
TATCGAGATTTTCAGGAGCTAAGGAAGCTAAAATGGAGAAAAAAATCACTGGATATACCACCGTTGATAT
ATCCCAATGGCATCGTAAAGAACATTTTGAGGCATTTCAGTCAGTTGCTCAATGTACCTATAACCAGACC
GTTCAGCTGGATATTACGGCCTTTTTAAAGACCGTAAAGAAAAATAAGCACAAGTTTTATCCGGCCTTTA
TTCACATTCTTGCCCGCCTGATGAATGCTCATCCGGAATTTCGTATGGCAATGAAAGACGGTGAGCTGGT
GATATGGGATAGTGTTCACCCTTGTTACACCGTTTTCCATGAGCAAACTGAAACGTTTTCATCGCTCTGG
AGTGAATACCACGACGATTTCCGGCAGTTTCTACACATATATTCGCAAGATGTGGCGTGTTACGGTG
